Addgene plasmid #77925: MAPK14 gRNA (BRDN0001487162)
Purpose: 3rd generation lentiviral gRNA plasmid targeting human MAPK14
Depositing lab: John Doench & David Root. Depositing organization: Broad Institute. Publication: Optimized sgRNA design to maximize activity and minimize off-target effects of CRISPR-Cas9. Doench JG, Fusi N, Sullender M, Hegde M, Vaimberg EW, Donovan KF, Smith I, Tothova Z, Wilen C, Orchard R, Virgin HW, Listgarten J, Root DE. Nat Biotechnol. 2016 Jan 18. doi: 10.1038/nbt.3437. PubMed 26780180.
Backbone
  Vector backbone: lentiGuide-Puro
  Backbone manufacturer: Zhang Lab (Addgene plasmid # 52963)
  Vector type: Mammalian Expression, Lentiviral, CRISPR
  Selectable markers: Puromycin
Growth in bacteria
  Bacterial resistance: Ampicillin, 100 μg/mL
  Growth temperature: 37°C
  Growth strain: DH5alpha
  Copy number: High Copy
Gene/Insert
  Gene/Insert name: MAPK14 (alt names: MAPK14; NM_001315.2)
  gRNA/shRNA sequence: AAGTAACCGCAGTTCTCTGT
  Species: H. sapiens (human)
  Entrez Gene: MAPK14 (a.k.a. CSBP, CSBP1, CSBP2, CSPB1, EXIP, Mxi2, PRKM14, PRKM15, RK, SAPK2A, p38, p38ALPHA)
  Promoter: hU6
  Cloning method: Unknown
  Sequencing primers: 5′ U6-F; 3′ pS2-R
Terms and licenses: Academic/Nonprofit Terms; Industry Terms: Not Available to Industry
Depositor comments: The gRNA was designed to target the following Genbank reference sequence(s): NM_001315.2,NM_139012.2,NM_139013.2,NM_139014.2. Note that this plasmid does NOT contain Cas9. It should be used in conjunction with lentiCas9-Blast (Addgene #52962) or otherwise with cell lines already expressing Cas9. Browse the full kinome gRNA library at http://www.addgene.org/pooled-library/broadgpp-human-kinome/ or visit http://www.broadinstitute.org/rnai/public/ for detailed protocols and information.
How to cite: MAPK14 gRNA (BRDN0001487162) was a gift from John Doench & David Root (Addgene plasmid # 77925 ; http://n2t.net/addgene:77925 ; RRID:Addgene_77925)
