[The description below was written by a language model from this plasmid's Addgene catalogue record and pLannotate feature annotations shown in this document.]
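Description:
MAPK14 gRNA (BRDN0001487162) is a third-generation lentiviral guide RNA plasmid built on the lentiGuide-Puro backbone and designed to target human MAPK14, the gene encoding the p38α stress-activated MAP kinase. It is propagated in E. coli as a high-copy plasmid through a ColE1/pUC-type origin with ampicillin selection (AmpR). The backbone also carries an f1 origin, an SV40 origin and remnants of lac and phage promoter elements left over from the parental cloning vector.

The lentiviral transfer cassette starts with an RSV promoter fused to a truncated HIV-1 5' LTR, which makes genomic RNA production Tat-independent. This is followed by the Ψ packaging signal with a gag fragment and by the RRE for Rev-dependent nuclear export. Downstream, a human U6 RNA polymerase III promoter drives the MAPK14-specific spacer joined to the Streptococcus pyogenes Cas9 guide RNA scaffold, and a cPPT/CTS element follows to aid nuclear import of the provirus. A second cassette uses the EF-1α core promoter with its intron A to express puromycin N-acetyltransferase for selecting transduced mammalian cells. A WPRE enhances transcript expression, and a self-inactivating ΔU3 3' LTR closes the cassette, with an SV40 polyadenylation signal beyond it.

The plasmid does not encode Cas9, so it must be paired with a separate Cas9 vector or used in cells that already express the nuclease. The guide was designed against several MAPK14 reference transcripts. It is an individual clone from a human kinome guide collection linked to work on optimised sgRNA design, and is suited to CRISPR knockout of MAPK14 in human cells.
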