Features (pLannotate 1.2.2; 29 found; start..end, strand, type, name):
     14..80      +  CDS            small t antigen (fragment): SV40 (simian virus 40) small t antigen
    106..317     +  promoter       EF-1α core promoter: core promoter for human elongation factor EF-1α
    318..1256    +  intron         EF-1α intron A: intron upstream of the start codon of human EF-1α
   1278..1877    +  CDS            PuroR (fragment): puromycin N-acetyltransferase; pac from Streptomyces; confers resistance to puromycin
   1893..2481    +  misc_feature   WPRE: woodchuck hepatitis virus posttranscriptional regulatory element
   2532..2551    +  misc_feature   cPPT/CTS (fragment): central polypurine tract and central termination sequence of HIV-1
   2553..2786    +  LTR            3' LTR (ΔU3): self-inactivating 3' long terminal repeat (LTR) from HIV-1
   2864..2985    +  polyA_signal   SV40 poly(A) signal: SV40 polyadenylation signal
   3025..3160    +  rep_origin     SV40 ori: SV40 origin of replication
   3181..3199    -  promoter       T7 promoter: promoter for bacteriophage T7 RNA polymerase
   3207..3362    +  CDS            lacZα (fragment): LacZα fragment of β-galactosidase; lacZ fragment
   3367..3795    +  rep_origin     f1 ori (sequence partly withheld): f1 bacteriophage origin of replication; arrow indicates direction of (+) strand synthesis
   3848..3952    +  promoter       AmpR promoter: bla
   3953..4813    +  CDS            AmpR: β-lactamase; bla; confers resistance to ampicillin, carbenicillin, and related antibiotics
   4984..5572    +  rep_origin     ori: high-copy-number ColE1/pMB1/pBR322/pUC origin of replication
   5755..5847    +  CDS            lacI (fragment): lac repressor; lacI; The lac repressor binds to the lac operator to inhibit transcription in E. coli. This inhibition can be relieved by adding lactose or isopropyl-β-D-thiogalactopyranoside (IPTG).
   5860..5881    +  protein_bind   CAP binding site: CAP binding activates transcription in the presence of cAMP. E. coli catabolite activator protein
   5896..5926    +  promoter       lac promoter: promoter for the E. coli lac operon
   5934..5950    +  protein_bind   lac operator: The lac repressor binds to the lac operator to inhibit transcription in E. coli. This inhibition can be relieved by adding lactose or isopropyl-β-D-thiogalactopyranoside (IPTG). lac repressor encoded by lacI
   5995..6013    +  promoter       T3 promoter: promoter for bacteriophage T3 RNA polymerase
   6041..6267    +  promoter       RSV promoter: Rous sarcoma virus enhancer/promoter
   6268..6448    +  LTR            5' LTR (truncated): truncated 5' long terminal repeat (LTR) from HIV-1
   6495..6620    +  misc_feature   HIV-1 Ψ: packaging signal of human immunodeficiency virus type 1
   6604..6967    +  CDS            HIV-1 gag (fragment): gag protein from human immunodeficiency virus 1; gag
   7113..7346    +  misc_feature   RRE: The Rev response element (RRE) of HIV-1 allows for Rev-dependent mRNA export from the nucleus to the cytoplasm.
   7723..7749    +  CDS            Rev (fragment): human immunodeficiency virus 1 (HIV-1) Rev protein; rev; enhances nuclear export of unspliced and incompletely spliced viral mRNAs
   7753..7993    +  promoter       U6 promoter: RNA polymerase III promoter for human U6 snRNA
   8023..8098    +  misc_RNA       gRNA scaffold: guide RNA scaffold for the Streptococcus pyogenes CRISPR/Cas9 system
   8154..8271    +  misc_feature   cPPT/CTS: central polypurine tract and central termination sequence of HIV-1
>Addgene plasmid #77925 | MAPK14 gRNA (BRDN0001487162) | addgene full sequence | sequence record 188666 | Addgene Assembled Sequence
CCCGGGTGCAAAGATGGATAAAGTTTTAAACAGAGAGGAATCTTTGCAGCTAATGGACCTTCTAGGTCTT
GAAAGGAGTGGGAATTGGCTCCGGTGCCCGTCAGTGGGCAGAGCGCACATCGCCCACAGTCCCCGAGAAG
TTGGGGGGAGGGGTCGGCAATTGATCCGGTGCCTAGAGAAGGTGGCGCGGGGTAAACTGGGAAAGTGATG
TCGTGTACTGGCTCCGCCTTTTTCCCGAGGGTGGGGGAGAACCGTATATAAGTGCAGTAGTCGCCGTGAA
CGTTCTTTTTCGCAACGGGTTTGCCGCCAGAACACAGGTAAGTGCCGTGTGTGGTTCCCGCGGGCCTGGC
CTCTTTACGGGTTATGGCCCTTGCGTGCCTTGAATTACTTCCACCTGGCTGCAGTACGTGATTCTTGATC
CCGAGCTTCGGGTTGGAAGTGGGTGGGAGAGTTCGAGGCCTTGCGCTTAAGGAGCCCCTTCGCCTCGTGC
TTGAGTTGAGGCCTGGCCTGGGCGCTGGGGCCGCCGCGTGCGAATCTGGTGGCACCTTCGCGCCTGTCTC
GCTGCTTTCGATAAGTCTCTAGCCATTTAAAATTTTTGATGACCTGCTGCGACGCTTTTTTTCTGGCAAG
ATAGTCTTGTAAATGCGGGCCAAGATCTGCACACTGGTATTTCGGTTTTTGGGGCCGCGGGCGGCGACGG
GGCCCGTGCGTCCCAGCGCACATGTTCGGCGAGGCGGGGCCTGCGAGCGCGGCCACCGAGAATCGGACGG
GGGTAGTCTCAAGCTGGCCGGCCTGCTCTGGTGCCTGGCCTCGCGCCGCCGTGTATCGCCCCGCCCTGGG
CGGCAAGGCTGGCCCGGTCGGCACCAGTTGCGTGAGCGGAAAGATGGCCGCTTCCCGGCCCTGCTGCAGG
GAGCTCAAAATGGAGGACGCGGCGCTCGGGAGAGCGGGCGGGTGAGTCACCCACACAAAGGAAAAGGGCC
TTTCCGTCCTCAGCCGTCGCTTCATGTGACTCCACGGAGTACCGGGCGCCGTCCAGGCACCTCGATTAGT
TCTCGAGCTTTTGGAGTACGTCGTCTTTAGGTTGGGGGGAGGGGTTTTATGCGATGGAGTTTCCCCACAC
TGAGTGGGTGGAGACTGAAGTTAGGCCAGCTTGGCACTTGATGTAATTCTCCTTGGAATTTGCCCTTTTT
GAGTTTGGATCTTGGTTCATTCTCAAGCCTCAGACAGTGGTTCAAAGTTTTTTTCTTCCATTTCAGGTGT
CGTGACGTACGGCCACCATGACCGAGTACAAGCCCACGGTGCGCCTCGCCACCCGCGACGACGTCCCCAG
GGCCGTACGCACCCTCGCCGCCGCGTTCGCCGACTACCCCGCCACGCGCCACACCGTCGATCCGGACCGC
CACATCGAGCGGGTCACCGAGCTGCAAGAACTCTTCCTCACGCGCGTCGGGCTCGACATCGGCAAGGTGT
GGGTCGCGGACGACGGCGCCGCCGTGGCGGTCTGGACCACGCCGGAGAGCGTCGAAGCGGGGGCGGTGTT
CGCCGAGATCGGCCCGCGCATGGCCGAGTTGAGCGGTTCCCGGCTGGCCGCGCAGCAACAGATGGAAGGC
CTCCTGGCGCCGCACCGGCCCAAGGAGCCCGCGTGGTTCCTGGCCACCGTCGGAGTCTCGCCCGACCACC
AGGGCAAGGGTCTGGGCAGCGCCGTCGTGCTCCCCGGAGTGGAGGCGGCCGAGCGCGCCGGGGTGCCCGC
CTTCCTGGAGACCTCCGCGCCCCGCAACCTCCCCTTCTACGAGCGGCTCGGCTTCACCGTCACCGCCGAC
GTCGAGGTGCCCGAAGGACCGCGCACCTGGTGCATGACCCGCAAGCCCGGTGCCTGAACGCGTTAAGTCG
ACAATCAACCTCTGGATTACAAAATTTGTGAAAGATTGACTGGTATTCTTAACTATGTTGCTCCTTTTAC
GCTATGTGGATACGCTGCTTTAATGCCTTTGTATCATGCTATTGCTTCCCGTATGGCTTTCATTTTCTCC
TCCTTGTATAAATCCTGGTTGCTGTCTCTTTATGAGGAGTTGTGGCCCGTTGTCAGGCAACGTGGCGTGG
TGTGCACTGTGTTTGCTGACGCAACCCCCACTGGTTGGGGCATTGCCACCACCTGTCAGCTCCTTTCCGG
GACTTTCGCTTTCCCCCTCCCTATTGCCACGGCGGAACTCATCGCCGCCTGCCTTGCCCGCTGCTGGACA
GGGGCTCGGCTGTTGGGCACTGACAATTCCGTGGTGTTGTCGGGGAAATCATCGTCCTTTCCTTGGCTGC
TCGCCTGTGTTGCCACCTGGATTCTGCGCGGGACGTCCTTCTGCTACGTCCCTTCGGCCCTCAATCCAGC
GGACCTTCCTTCCCGCGGCCTGCTGCCGGCTCTGCGGCCTCTTCCGCGTCTTCGCCTTCGCCCTCAGACG
AGTCGGATCTCCCTTTGGGCCGCCTCCCCGCGTCGACTTTAAGACCAATGACTTACAAGGCAGCTGTAGA
TCTTAGCCACTTTTTAAAAGAAAAGGGGGGACTGGAAGGGCTAATTCACTCCCAACGAAGACAAGATCTG
CTTTTTGCTTGTACTGGGTCTCTCTGGTTAGACCAGATCTGAGCCTGGGAGCTCTCTGGCTAACTAGGGA
ACCCACTGCTTAAGCCTCAATAAAGCTTGCCTTGAGTGCTTCAAGTAGTGTGTGCCCGTCTGTTGTGTGA
CTCTGGTAACTAGAGATCCCTCAGACCCTTTTAGTCAGTGTGGAAAATCTCTAGCAGTACGTATAGTAGT
TCATGTCATCTTATTATTCAGTATTTATAACTTGCAAAGAAATGAATATCAGAGAGTGAGAGGAACTTGT
TTATTGCAGCTTATAATGGTTACAAATAAAGCAATAGCATCACAAATTTCACAAATAAAGCATTTTTTTC
ACTGCATTCTAGTTGTGGTTTGTCCAAACTCATCAATGTATCTTATCATGTCTGGCTCTAGCTATCCCGC
CCCTAACTCCGCCCATCCCGCCCCTAACTCCGCCCAGTTCCGCCCATTCTCCGCCCCATGGCTGACTAAT
TTTTTTTATTTATGCAGAGGCCGAGGCCGCCTCGGCCTCTGAGCTATTCCAGAAGTAGTGAGGAGGCTTT
TTTGGAGGCCTAGGGACGTACCCAATTCGCCCTATAGTGAGTCGTATTACGCGCGCTCACTGGCCGTCGT
TTTACAACGTCGTGACTGGGAAAACCCTGGCGTTACCCAACTTAATCGCCTTGCAGCACATCCCCCTTTC
GCCAGCTGGCGTAATAGCGAAGAGGCCCGCACCGATCGCCCTTCCCAACAGTTGCGCAGCCTGAATGGCG
AATGGG
[124 nt withheld, positions 3367-3490]
C
[91 nt withheld, positions 3492-3582]
A
[49 nt withheld, positions 3584-3632]
CCTTTGACGTTGGAGTCCACGTTCTTT
[37 nt withheld, positions 3660-3696]
ACCCTATCTCGGTCTATTCTTTTGATTTATAAGGGATTTTGCCGATTTCGGCCTATTGGTTAAAAAATGA
GCTGATTTAACAAAAATTTAACGCGAATTTTAACAAAATATTAACGCTTACAATTTAGGTGGCACTTTTC
GGGGAAATGTGCGCGGAACCCCTATTTGTTTATTTTTCTAAATACATTCAAATATGTATCCGCTCATGAG
ACAATAACCCTGATAAATGCTTCAATAATATTGAAAAAGGAAGAGTATGAGTATTCAACATTTCCGTGTC
GCCCTTATTCCCTTTTTTGCGGCATTTTGCCTTCCTGTTTTTGCTCACCCAGAAACGCTGGTGAAAGTAA
AAGATGCTGAAGATCAGTTGGGTGCACGAGTGGGTTACATCGAACTGGATCTCAACAGCGGTAAGATCCT
TGAGAGTTTTCGCCCCGAAGAACGTTTTCCAATGATGAGCACTTTTAAAGTTCTGCTATGTGGCGCGGTA
TTATCCCGTATTGACGCCGGGCAAGAGCAACTCGGTCGCCGCATACACTATTCTCAGAATGACTTGGTTG
AGTACTCACCAGTCACAGAAAAGCATCTTACGGATGGCATGACAGTAAGAGAATTATGCAGTGCTGCCAT
AACCATGAGTGATAACACTGCGGCCAACTTACTTCTGACAACGATCGGAGGACCGAAGGAGCTAACCGCT
TTTTTGCACAACATGGGGGATCATGTAACTCGCCTTGATCGTTGGGAACCGGAGCTGAATGAAGCCATAC
CAAACGACGAGCGTGACACCACGATGCCTGTAGCAATGGCAACAACGTTGCGCAAACTATTAACTGGCGA
ACTACTTACTCTAGCTTCCCGGCAACAATTAATAGACTGGATGGAGGCGGATAAAGTTGCAGGACCACTT
CTGCGCTCGGCCCTTCCGGCTGGCTGGTTTATTGCTGATAAATCTGGAGCCGGTGAGCGTGGGTCTCGCG
GTATCATTGCAGCACTGGGGCCAGATGGTAAGCCCTCCCGTATCGTAGTTATCTACACGACGGGGAGTCA
GGCAACTATGGATGAACGAAATAGACAGATCGCTGAGATAGGTGCCTCACTGATTAAGCATTGGTAACTG
TCAGACCAAGTTTACTCATATATACTTTAGATTGATTTAAAACTTCATTTTTAATTTAAAAGGATCTAGG
TGAAGATCCTTTTTGATAATCTCATGACCAAAATCCCTTAACGTGAGTTTTCGTTCCACTGAGCGTCAGA
CCCCGTAGAAAAGATCAAAGGATCTTCTTGAGATCCTTTTTTTCTGCGCGTAATCTGCTGCTTGCAAACA
AAAAAACCACCGCTACCAGCGGTGGTTTGTTTGCCGGATCAAGAGCTACCAACTCTTTTTCCGAAGGTAA
CTGGCTTCAGCAGAGCGCAGATACCAAATACTGTTCTTCTAGTGTAGCCGTAGTTAGGCCACCACTTCAA
GAACTCTGTAGCACCGCCTACATACCTCGCTCTGCTAATCCTGTTACCAGTGGCTGCTGCCAGTGGCGAT
AAGTCGTGTCTTACCGGGTTGGACTCAAGACGATAGTTACCGGATAAGGCGCAGCGGTCGGGCTGAACGG
GGGGTTCGTGCACACAGCCCAGCTTGGAGCGAACGACCTACACCGAACTGAGATACCTACAGCGTGAGCT
ATGAGAAAGCGCCACGCTTCCCGAAGGGAGAAAGGCGGACAGGTATCCGGTAAGCGGCAGGGTCGGAACA
GGAGAGCGCACGAGGGAGCTTCCAGGGGGAAACGCCTGGTATCTTTATAGTCCTGTCGGGTTTCGCCACC
TCTGACTTGAGCGTCGATTTTTGTGATGCTCGTCAGGGGGGCGGAGCCTATGGAAAAACGCCAGCAACGC
GGCCTTTTTACGGTTCCTGGCCTTTTGCTGGCCTTTTGCTCACATGTTCTTTCCTGCGTTATCCCCTGAT
TCTGTGGATAACCGTATTACCGCCTTTGAGTGAGCTGATACCGCTCGCCGCAGCCGAACGACCGAGCGCA
GCGAGTCAGTGAGCGAGGAAGCGGAAGAGCGCCCAATACGCAAACCGCCTCTCCCCGCGCGTTGGCCGAT
TCATTAATGCAGCTGGCACGACAGGTTTCCCGACTGGAAAGCGGGCAGTGAGCGCAACGCAATTAATGTG
AGTTAGCTCACTCATTAGGCACCCCAGGCTTTACACTTTATGCTTCCGGCTCGTATGTTGTGTGGAATTG
TGAGCGGATAACAATTTCACACAGGAAACAGCTATGACCATGATTACGCCAAGCGCGCAATTAACCCTCA
CTAAAGGGAACAAAAGCTGGAGCTGCAAGCTTAATGTAGTCTTATGCAATACTCTTGTAGTCTTGCAACA
TGGTAACGATGAGTTAGCAACATGCCTTACAAGGAGAGAAAAAGCACCGTGCATGCCGATTGGTGGAAGT
AAGGTGGTACGATCGTGCCTTATTAGGAAGGCAACAGACGGGTCTGACATGGATTGGACGAACCACTGAA
TTGCCGCATTGCAGAGATATTGTATTTAAGTGCCTAGCTCGATACATAAACGGGTCTCTCTGGTTAGACC
AGATCTGAGCCTGGGAGCTCTCTGGCTAACTAGGGAACCCACTGCTTAAGCCTCAATAAAGCTTGCCTTG
AGTGCTTCAAGTAGTGTGTGCCCGTCTGTTGTGTGACTCTGGTAACTAGAGATCCCTCAGACCCTTTTAG
TCAGTGTGGAAAATCTCTAGCAGTGGCGCCCGAACAGGGACTTGAAAGCGAAAGGGAAACCAGAGGAGCT
CTCTCGACGCAGGACTCGGCTTGCTGAAGCGCGCACGGCAAGAGGCGAGGGGCGGCGACTGGTGAGTACG
CCAAAAATTTTGACTAGCGGAGGCTAGAAGGAGAGAGATGGGTGCGAGAGCGTCAGTATTAAGCGGGGGA
GAATTAGATCGCGATGGGAAAAAATTCGGTTAAGGCCAGGGGGAAAGAAAAAATATAAATTAAAACATAT
AGTATGGGCAAGCAGGGAGCTAGAACGATTCGCAGTTAATCCTGGCCTGTTAGAAACATCAGAAGGCTGT
AGACAAATACTGGGACAGCTACAACCATCCCTTCAGACAGGATCAGAAGAACTTAGATCATTATATAATA
CAGTAGCAACCCTCTATTGTGTGCATCAAAGGATAGAGATAAAAGACACCAAGGAAGCTTTAGACAAGAT
AGAGGAAGAGCAAAACAAAAGTAAGACCACCGCACAGCAAGCGGCCGCTGATCTTCAGACCTGGAGGAGG
AGATATGAGGGACAATTGGAGAAGTGAATTATATAAATATAAAGTAGTAAAAATTGAACCATTAGGAGTA
GCACCCACCAAGGCAAAGAGAAGAGTGGTGCAGAGAGAAAAAAGAGCAGTGGGAATAGGAGCTTTGTTCC
TTGGGTTCTTGGGAGCAGCAGGAAGCACTATGGGCGCAGCGTCAATGACGCTGACGGTACAGGCCAGACA
ATTATTGTCTGGTATAGTGCAGCAGCAGAACAATTTGCTGAGGGCTATTGAGGCGCAACAGCATCTGTTG
CAACTCACAGTCTGGGGCATCAAGCAGCTCCAGGCAAGAATCCTGGCTGTGGAAAGATACCTAAAGGATC
AACAGCTCCTGGGGATTTGGGGTTGCTCTGGAAAACTCATTTGCACCACTGCTGTGCCTTGGAATGCTAG
TTGGAGTAATAAATCTCTGGAACAGATTTGGAATCACACGACCTGGATGGAGTGGGACAGAGAAATTAAC
AATTACACAAGCTTAATACACTCCTTAATTGAAGAATCGCAAAACCAGCAAGAAAAGAATGAACAAGAAT
TATTGGAATTAGATAAATGGGCAAGTTTGTGGAATTGGTTTAACATAACAAATTGGCTGTGGTATATAAA
ATTATTCATAATGATAGTAGGAGGCTTGGTAGGTTTAAGAATAGTTTTTGCTGTACTTTCTATAGTGAAT
AGAGTTAGGCAGGGATATTCACCATTATCGTTTCAGACCCACCTCCCAACCCCGAGGGGACCCAGAGAGG
GCCTATTTCCCATGATTCCTTCATATTTGCATATACGATACAAGGCTGTTAGAGAGATAATTAGAATTAA
TTTGACTGTAAACACAAAGATATTAGTACAAAATACGTGACGTAGAAAGTAATAATTTCTTGGGTAGTTT
GCAGTTTTAAAATTATGTTTTAAAATGGACTATCATATGCTTACCGTAACTTGAAAGTATTTCGATTTCT
TGGCTTTATATATCTTGTGGAAAGGACGAAACACCGAAGTAACCGCAGTTCTCTGTGTTTTAGAGCTAGA
AATAGCAAGTTAAAATAAGGCTAGTCCGTTATCAACTTGAAAAAGTGGCACCGAGTCGGTGCTTTTTTAA
GCTTGGCGTAACTAGATCTTGAGACAAATGGCAGTATTCATCCACAATTTTAAAAGAAAAGGGGGGATTG
GGGGGTACAGTGCAGGGGAAAGAATAGTAGACATAATAGCAACAGACATACAAACTAAAGAATTACAAAA
ACAAATTACAAAAATTCAAAATTTTCGGGTTTATTACAGGGACAGCAGAGATCCACTTTGGCGCCGGCTC
GAGGGGG
