>Addgene plasmid #77925 | MAPK14 gRNA (BRDN0001487162) | depositor partial sequence | sequence record 145385 | Target Sequence
AAGTAACCGCAGTTCTCTGT
