>Addgene plasmid #77925 | MAPK14 gRNA (BRDN0001487162) | addgene partial sequence | sequence record 188665 | hU6-F
AAAATACGTGACGTAGAAAGTAATAATTTCTTGGGTAGTTTGCAGTTTTAAAATTATGTTTTAAAATGGA
CTATCATATGCTTACCGTAACTTGAAAGTATTTCGATTTCTTGGCTTTATATATCTTGTGGAAAGGACGA
AACACCGAAGTAACCGCAGTTCTCTGTGTTTTAGAGCTAGAAATAGCAAGTTAAAATAAGGCTAGTCCGT
TATCAACTTGAAAAAGTGGCACCGAGTCGGTGCTTTTTTAAGCTTGGCGTAACTAGATCTTGAGACAAAT
GGCAGTATTCATCCACAATTTTAAAAGAAAAGGGGGGATTGGGGGGTACAGTGCAGGGGAAAGAATAGTA
GACATAATAGCAACAGACATACAAACTAAAGAATTACAAAAACAAATTACAAAAATTCAAAATTTTCGGG
TTTATTACAGGGACAGCAGAGATCCACTTTGGCGCCGGCTCGAGGGGGCCCGGGTGCAAAGATGGATAAA
GTTTTAAACAGAGAGGAATCTTTGCAGCTAATGGACCTTCTAGGTCTTGAAAGGAGTGGGAATTGGCTCC
GGTGCCCGTC
